>Addgene plasmid #14045 | pCMV5 Smad1 | addgene partial sequence | sequence record 21500 | CMV-F 5'-CGCAAATGGGCGGTAGGCGTG-3'
GAGCTCGTTTAGTGAACCGTCAGAATTCAGATCTGGTACCACGCGTATCGATAAGCTTTATCCAAGGAGT
ATAACTAGTGCTGTCATTATGAATGTGACAAGTTTATTTTCCTTTACAAGTCCAGCTGTGAAGAGACTTC
TTGGGTGGAAACAGGGCGATGAAGAAGAAAAATGGGCAGAGAAAGCTGTTGATGCTTTGGTGAAAAAACT
GAAGAAAAAGAAAGGTGCCATGGAGGAACTGGAAAAGGCCTTGAGCTGCCCAGGGCAACCGAGTAACTGT
GTCACCATTCCCCGCTCTCTGGATGGCAGGCTGCAAGTCTCCCACCGGAAGGGACTGCCTCATGTCATTT
ACTGCCGTGTGTGGCGCTGGCCCGATCTTCAGAGCCACCATGAACTAAAACCACTGGAATGCTGTGAGTT
TCCTTTTGGTTCCAAGCAGAAGGAGGTCTGCATCAATCCCTACCACTATAAGAGAGTAGAAAGCCCTGTA
CTTCCTCCTGTGCTGGTTCCAAGACACAGCGAATATAATCCTCAGCACAGCCTCTTAGCTCAGTTCCGTA
ACTTAGGACAAAATGAGCCTCACATGCCACTCAACGCCACTTTTCCAGATTCTTTCCAGCAACCCAACAG
CCACCCGTTTCCTCACTCTCCCAATAGCAGTTACCCAAACTCTCCTGGGAGCAGCAGCAGCACCTACCCT
CACTCTCCCACCAGCTCAGACCCAGGAAGCCCTTTCCAGATGCCAGCTGATACGCCCCCACCTGCTTACC
