[The description below was written by a language model from this plasmid's Addgene catalogue record.]
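Description:
pCMV5 Smad1 is a mammalian expression plasmid carrying the human SMAD1 coding region (an insert of about 1.6 kb) in the pCMV5 backbone, which is about 4.7 kb without the insert. It is propagated in E. coli as a high-copy plasmid under ampicillin selection. The record names no mammalian selection marker, so the construct is best regarded as a transient transfection vector. No feature table is provided. The origin of replication, polyadenylation signal and other backbone elements are therefore not itemised, although the backbone name and the use of a CMV forward sequencing primer indicate that the insert sits downstream of the cytomegalovirus immediate-early promoter, which gives strong constitutive expression in many mammalian cell types.

The insert was cloned with HindIII at both the 5′ and 3′ junctions, and both sites were preserved. It can therefore be released as a single HindIII fragment. Cloning with one enzyme is non-directional, so orientation relative to the promoter has to be confirmed from the depositor's map or by sequencing. No epitope tag, fusion partner or reporter is recorded, which suggests that the protein is expressed untagged. The record also does not say whether untranslated regions are included alongside the open reading frame.

SMAD1 (also known as MADH1 or MADR1) is a receptor-regulated Smad that relays bone morphogenetic protein signals from the cell surface to the nucleus. The associated publication describes it as a human Mad protein acting as a BMP-regulated transcriptional activator. The plasmid is suited to overexpressing wild-type human Smad1 in cultured mammalian cells to study BMP pathway signalling and Smad-dependent transcription.
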