Addgene plasmid #14045: pCMV5 Smad1
Depositing lab: Joan Massague. Depositing organization: Memorial Sloan-Kettering Cancer Center. Publication: A human Mad protein acting as a BMP-regulated transcriptional activator. Liu F, Hata A, Baker JC, Doody J, Carcamo J, Harland RM, Massague J. Nature. 1996 Jun 13. 381(6583):620-3. 10.1038/381620a0 PubMed 8637600.
Backbone
  Vector backbone: pCMV5
  Backbone size w/o insert (bp): 4700
  Vector type: Mammalian Expression
Growth in bacteria
  Bacterial resistance: Ampicillin, 100 μg/mL
  Growth temperature: 37°C
  Growth strain: DH5alpha
  Copy number: High Copy
Gene/Insert
  Gene/Insert name: Smad1
  Species: H. sapiens (human)
  Insert size (bp): 1600
  Entrez Gene: SMAD1 (a.k.a. BSP-1, BSP1, JV4-1, JV41, MADH1, MADR1)
  Cloning method: Restriction Enzyme; 5′ cloning site HindIII (not destroyed); 3′ cloning site HindIII (not destroyed)
  Sequencing primers: 5′ CMV Forward
Terms and licenses: Academic/Nonprofit Terms; Industry Terms: Not Available to Industry
Depositor comments: See author's map for more information.
How to cite: pCMV5 Smad1 was a gift from Joan Massague (Addgene plasmid # 14045 ; http://n2t.net/addgene:14045 ; RRID:Addgene_14045)
